Addgene plasmid #164439: pTwist-WIV1-CoV Δ18
Purpose: Encodes WIV1-CoV Spike Protein lacking 18 C-terminal amino acids for pseudovirus production
Depositing lab: Alejandro Balazs. Depositing organization: Massachusetts General Hospital. Publication: COVID-19-neutralizing antibodies predict disease severity and survival. Garcia-Beltran WF, Lam EC, Astudillo MG, Yang D, Miller TE, Feldman J, Hauser BM, Caradonna TM, Clayton KL, Nitido AD, Murali MR, Alter G, Charles RC, Dighe A, Branda JA, Lennerz JK, Lingwood D, Schmidt AG, Iafrate AJ, Balazs AB. Cell. 2021 Jan 21;184(2):476-488.e11. doi: 10.1016/j.cell.2020.12.015. Epub 2020 Dec 15. PubMed 33412089.
Backbone
  Vector backbone: pTwist
  Backbone manufacturer: Twist
  Vector type: Mammalian Expression
Growth in bacteria
  Bacterial resistance: Ampicillin, 100 μg/mL
  Growth temperature: 37°C
  Growth strain: DH5alpha
  Copy number: High Copy
Gene/Insert
  Gene/Insert name: WIV1-CoV Spike truncated to remove 18 amino acids
Terms and licenses: Academic/Nonprofit Terms; Industry Terms: Not Available to Industry
How to cite: pTwist-WIV1-CoV Δ18 was a gift from Alejandro Balazs (Addgene plasmid # 164439 ; http://n2t.net/addgene:164439 ; RRID:Addgene_164439)
