[The description below was written by a language model from this plasmid's Addgene catalogue record and pLannotate feature annotations shown in this document.]
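Description:
pTwist-WIV1-CoV Δ18 is a mammalian expression plasmid built on the commercial pTwist backbone that encodes the spike glycoprotein of WIV1-CoV, a SARS-related coronavirus, truncated to remove the last 18 C-terminal amino acids. It is propagated in E. coli as a high-copy plasmid through a ColE1/pUC-type origin and selected with ampicillin via the β-lactamase gene. The annotated sequence record is about 10.4 kb.

The spike open reading frame (the annotation tool matched it to SARS-CoV spike by homology) sits in a CMV-based expression cassette. A CMV immediate-early enhancer and promoter elements are followed by a truncated human β-globin intron upstream of the coding sequence, which generally improves mRNA processing and expression. Downstream, a WPRE enhances transcript stability and export, and an SV40 polyadenylation signal is annotated after it. The cassette is bracketed by β-globin insulator elements and by bacterial and T7 terminators, which help isolate it from transcription elsewhere in the plasmid. A separate cassette, consisting of the SV40 early promoter, the neomycin/kanamycin phosphotransferase gene and a bGH poly(A) signal, could in principle allow G418 selection in mammalian cells, although the record does not describe that use.

According to the record, the plasmid is intended for pseudovirus production: it is expressed in producer cells so that the spike is displayed on viral particles as the envelope protein. Cytoplasmic tail truncations of this kind are commonly used to improve spike incorporation into pseudotyped particles. The associated publication concerns COVID-19 neutralizing antibodies, consistent with use in neutralization assays. The record does not specify the packaging system or reporter genome with which it is paired.
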