Features (pLannotate 1.2.2; 21 found; start..end, strand, type, name):
    252..388     +  terminator     rrnG terminator: transcription terminator from the E. coli ribosomal RNA rrnG operon (Albrechtsen et al., 1991)
    540..611     +  misc_feature   5' β-globin insulator: insulator upstream of the human β-globin locus (Farrell et al., 2002)
    616..662     -  terminator     T7 terminator: transcription terminator for bacteriophage T7 RNA polymerase
    680..728     -  polyA_signal   poly(A) signal: synthetic polyadenylation signal
    809..1112    +  enhancer       CMV enhancer: human cytomegalovirus immediate early enhancer
   1185..1202    -  promoter       CMV promoter (fragment): human cytomegalovirus (CMV) immediate early promoter
   1265..1316    +  promoter       CMVd2 promoter: truncated human cytomegalovirus (CMV) immediate early promoter that yields moderately reduced expression relative to the full-length promoter
   1450..1925    +  intron         β-globin intron: internally truncated intron from human β-globin
   1999..5697    +  CDS            S: SPIKE_SARS - Experimental evidence at protein level: Swiss-Prot protein existence level 1. [Spike protein S2']: Acts as a viral fusion peptide which is unmasked following S2 cleavage occurring upon virus endocytosis. From Severe acute respiratory syndrome coronavirus (SARS-CoV).
   5771..6359    +  misc_feature   WPRE: woodchuck hepatitis virus posttranscriptional regulatory element
   6412..6533    -  polyA_signal   SV40 poly(A) signal: SV40 polyadenylation signal
   6556..6625    -  CDS            large T antigen (fragment): large T antigen from SV40 (simian virus 40)
   6648..6694    +  terminator     T7 terminator: transcription terminator for bacteriophage T7 RNA polymerase
   6724..6860    +  terminator     rrnG terminator: transcription terminator from the E. coli ribosomal RNA rrnG operon (Albrechtsen et al., 1991)
   6905..6976    +  misc_feature   3' β-globin insulator: insulator downstream of the human β-globin locus (Farrell et al., 2002)
   7021..7217    +  promoter       SV40 promoter: SV40 early promoter
   7231..8022    +  CDS            neo: KKA2_KLEPN - Also known as kan, nptII. Experimental evidence at protein level: Swiss-Prot protein existence level 1. Resistance to kanamycin, neomycin, paromomycin, ribostamycin, butirosin and gentamicin B. From Klebsiella pneumoniae.
   8036..8260    +  polyA_signal   bGH poly(A) signal: bovine growth hormone polyadenylation signal
   8456..9044    -  rep_origin     ori: high-copy-number ColE1/pMB1/pBR322/pUC origin of replication
   9216..9280    -  CDS            bla(M) (fragment): β-lactamase lacking the signal sequence; bla(M); allows cytosolic expression of β-lactamase
   9790..239     +  CDS            AmpR (across the origin): β-lactamase; bla; confers resistance to ampicillin, carbenicillin, and related antibiotics
>Addgene plasmid #164439 | pTwist-WIV1-CoV Δ18 | addgene full sequence | sequence record 323652 | Addgene NGS Result
GGATGGAGGCGGATAAAGTTGCAGGACCACTTCTGCGCTCGGCCCTTCCGGCTGGCTGGTTTATTGCTGA
TAAATCTGGAGCCGGTGAGCGTGGGTCTCGCGGTATCATTGCAGCACTGGGGCCAGATGGTAAGCCCTCC
CGTATCGTAGTTATCTACACGACGGGGAGTCAGGCAACTATGGATGAACGAAATAGACAGATCGCTGAGA
TAGGTGCCTCACTGATTAAGCATTGGTAACCGATTCTAGGTGCATTGGCGCAGAAAAAAATGCCTGATGC
GACGCTGCGCGTCTTATACTCCCACATATGCCAGATTCAGCAACGGATACGGCTTCCCCAACTTGCCCAC
TTCCATACGTGTCCTCCTTACCAGAAATTTATCCTTAAGATCCCGAATCGTTTAAACTCGACTCTGGCTC
TATCGAATCTCCGTCGTTTCGAGCTTACGCGAACAGCCGTGGCGCTCATTTGCTCGTCGGGCATCGAATC
TCGTCAGCTATCGTCAGCTTACCTTTTTGGCAGCGATCGCGGCTCCCGACATCTTGGACCATTAGCTCCA
CAGGTATCTTCTTCCCTCTAGTGGTCATAACAGCAGCTTCAGCTACCTCTCAATTCAAAAAACCCCTCAA
GACCCGTTTAGAGGCCCCAAGGGGTTATGCTATCAATCGTTGCGTTACACACACAAAAAACCAACACACA
TCCATCTTCGATGGATAGCGATTTTATTATCTAACTGCTGATCGAGTGTAGCCAGATCTAGTAATCAATT
ACGGGGTCATTAGTTCATAGCCCATATATGGAGTTCCGCGTTACATAACTTACGGTAAATGGCCCGCCTG
GCTGACCGCCCAACGACCCCCGCCCATTGACGTCAATAATGACGTATGTTCCCATAGTAACGCCAATAGG
GACTTTCCATTGACGTCAATGGGTGGAGTATTTACGGTAAACTGCCCACTTGGCAGTACATCAAGTGTAT
CATATGCCAAGTACGCCCCCTATTGACGTCAATGACGGTAAATGGCCCGCCTGGCATTATGCCCAGTACA
TGACCTTATGGGACTTTCCTACTTGGCAGTACATCTACGTATTAGTCATCGCTATTACCATGCTGATGCG
GTTTTGGCAGTACATCAATGGGCGTGGATAGCGGTTTGACTCACGGGGATTTCCAAGTCTCCACCCCATT
GACGTCAATGGGAGTTTGTTTTGGCACCAAAATCAACGGGACTTTCCAAAATGTCGTAACAACTCCGCCC
CATTGACGCAAATGGGCGGTAGGCGTGTACGGTGGGAGGTCTATATAAGCAGAGCTGGTTTAGTGAACCG
TCAGATCGCCTGGAGACGCCATCCACGCTGTTTTGACCTCCATAGAAGACACCGGGACCGATCCAGCCTC
CCCTCGAAGCTTACATGTGGTACCGAGCTCGGATCCTGAGAACTTCAGGGTGAGTCTATGGGACCCTTGA
TGTTTTCTTTCCCCTTCTTTTCTATGGTTAAGTTCATGTCATAGGAAGGGGAGAAGTAACAGGGTACACA
TATTGACCAAATCAGGGTAATTTTGCATTTGTAATTTTAAAAAATGCTTTCTTCTTTTAATATACTTTTT
TGTTTATCTTATTTCTAATACTTTCCCTAATCTCTTTCTTTCAGGGCAATAATGATACAATGTATCATGC
CTCTTTGCACCATTCTAAAGAATAACAGTGATAATTTCTGGGTTAAGGCAATAGCAATATTTCTGCATAT
AAATATTTCTGCATATAAATTGTAACTGATGTAAGAGGTTTCATATTGCTAATAGCAGCTACAATCCAGC
TACCATTCTGCTTTTATTTTATGGTTGGGATAAGGCTGGATTATTCTGAGTCCAAGCTAGGCCCTTTTGC
TAATCATGTTCATACCTCTTATCTTCCTCCCACAGCTCCTGGGCAACGTGCTGGTCTGTGTGCTGGCCCA
TCACTTTGGCAAAGGCGGCCGCCATGAAATTGCTGGTACTGGTCTTTGCGACACTCGTGTCAAGCTATAC
CATCGAAAAGTGTCTTGACTTCGATGATCGGACACCCCCGGCCAATACCCAGTTCCTGTCAAGCCACCGA
GGGGTCTATTACCCGGACGATATTTTCAGAAGCAATGTACTGCATTTGGTACAGGACCACTTTCTCCCTT
TTGATTCCAATGTTACTAGGTTTATCACTTTTGGGCTTAATTTCGACAATCCTATAATTCCTTTCAAAGA
TGGCATCTACTTCGCTGCTACTGAAAAGTCCAACGTTATTAGAGGCTGGGTGTTTGGATCAACAATGAAT
AACAAGTCTCAATCCGTCATCATAATGAACAATAGTACCAACCTTGTAATCCGGGCTTGCAATTTTGAAT
TGTGCGACAATCCTTTCTTTGTTGTGCTCAAGAGCAACAATACACAAATTCCTAGCTACATCTTTAATAA
TGCCTTCAACTGTACTTTCGAGTATGTGAGCAAAGACTTTAATCTTGACCTCGGCGAGAAGCCCGGAAAC
TTCAAAGATTTGCGCGAATTTGTGTTTAGAAACAAAGACGGCTTCCTGCACGTCTACTCCGGCTATCAAC
CAATCAGCGCGGCCAGCGGGTTGCCAACTGGCTTTAATGCGCTCAAGCCTATTTTCAAGCTCCCGCTGGG
AATCAACATTACTAATTTCCGCACCCTGCTCACCGCTTTTCCCCCTCGCCCTGACTATTGGGGCACAAGC
GCCGCAGCTTATTTTGTCGGTTACTTGAAACCCACTACCTTCATGTTGAAGTACGACGAAAACGGCACTA
TTACAGATGCAGTAGACTGTAGCCAAAATCCACTGGCGGAGCTGAAATGCAGTGTCAAGTCATTCGAGAT
CGACAAAGGCATCTACCAGACTTCAAATTTTCGCGTCGCACCATCCAAAGAAGTAGTGCGCTTTCCAAAT
ATCACCAATCTGTGTCCTTTTGGTGAAGTGTTTAACGCCACCACATTCCCCAGTGTTTACGCCTGGGAGA
GAAAGAGGATCAGCAACTGTGTGGCTGACTATTCAGTGCTGTATAATAGCACCTCTTTTAGTACATTCAA
ATGTTACGGGGTGTCAGCCACCAAGCTCAACGACCTGTGTTTTAGCAACGTATACGCAGATAGTTTCGTC
GTCAAAGGAGATGACGTTAGACAGATCGCTCCCGGCCAAACAGGGGTTATTGCTGACTACAACTATAAGC
TGCCCGATGATTTTACTGGCTGTGTGCTGGCTTGGAACACACGCAACATAGACGCCACGCAGACGGGCAA
TTACAACTACAAGTACCGTTCCCTGAGACACGGCAAACTGAGACCCTTTGAAAGGGACATCTCCAATGTG
CCTTTTTCTCCTGACGGCAAGCCCTGTACCCCACCCGCTTTTAATTGTTACTGGCCGCTGAATGATTATG
GTTTCTATATAACTAACGGCATAGGCTATCAGCCATACCGGGTTGTTGTGCTCAGTTTCGAGTTGCTTAA
CGCTCCAGCAACTGTCTGTGGCCCAAAACTCAGTACCGATTTGATAAAGAATCAATGCGTGAACTTTAAT
TTTAACGGATTGACAGGGACAGGCGTTTTGACTCCTAGTTCCAAACGGTTCCAACCCTTTCAACAATTCG
GGCGCGATGTCTCTGATTTCACCGATTCTGTAAGAGATCCTAAGACCTCTGAAATACTTGACATCAGTCC
TTGTTCTTTCGGCGGTGTATCTGTAATCACACCGGGCACTAACACGAGCAGTGAAGTAGCCGTACTGTAT
CAGGATGTTAATTGCACTGACGTCCCGGTAGCAATACACGCAGATCAACTGACGCCATCTTGGCGAGTTC
ACTCTACCGGCAATAACGTCTTTCAAACTCAAGCAGGATGCTTGATTGGGGCGGAGCACGTAGATACCAG
TTATGAGTGCGATATTCCGATAGGCGCGGGCATCTGTGCCAGTTATCACACCGTCAGTAGTCTCCGGTCT
ACTAGCCAGAAAAGTATTGTCGCATACACAATGTCACTCGGTGCCGATAGTTCTATCGCCTACTCCAACA
ACACCATTGCAATCCCCACTAATTTCTCCATCTCCATCACCACCGAAGTGATGCCTGTCAGCATGGCTAA
AACCAGCGTTGACTGCAATATGTATATTTGCGGCGATTCAACGGAGTGCGCGAATTTGCTCCTTCAATAT
GGCTCATTTTGCACACAACTGAACCGGGCTCTCTCCGGAATCGCGGTGGAACAAGACAGGAACACTCGTG
AAGTGTTCGCGCAAGTCAAGCAAATGTATAAGACTCCGACCCTTAAAGATTTCGGCGGGTTTAATTTCTC
CCAAATTCTCCCGGACCCCTTGAAGCCTACCAAGCGCAGCTTTATCGAAGATTTGTTGTTCAACAAAGTT
ACCCTTGCCGACGCCGGTTTTATGAAGCAATACGGGGAATGTCTTGGAGATATAAATGCGCGTGATCTTA
TTTGTGCCCAAAAATTCAACGGCTTGACAGTGCTGCCCCCACTCCTGACGGACGATATGATAGCCGCATA
CACTGCGGCGTTGGTGAGCGGCACCGCCACCGCTGGCTGGACTTTCGGGGCAGGAGCCGCTTTGCAAATT
CCCTTTGCGATGCAAATGGCGTATAGGTTTAACGGGATAGGCGTAACACAAAATGTTCTCTACGAAAATC
AAAAGCAAATCGCTAATCAATTTAACAAGGCCATTTCCCAAATTCAGGAGAGTCTCACAACAACATCTAC
TGCTCTGGGAAAACTGCAAGACGTTGTGAATCAAAACGCTCAAGCACTCAATACACTCGTTAAGCAACTG
TCCTCTAACTTCGGGGCCATATCTTCTGTGCTGAATGATATTCTGTCACGCCTCGATAAAGTTGAGGCTG
AAGTCCAGATAGACAGACTGATTACGGGCAGGCTGCAAAGCCTGCAAACCTATGTGACGCAGCAGCTCAT
TCGAGCTGCTGAAATTCGCGCTTCAGCGAACCTCGCAGCCACCAAAATGTCTGAATGTGTTTTGGGGCAA
AGCAAACGGGTCGATTTCTGTGGTAAAGGATACCATTTGATGTCTTTTCCCCAAGCAGCTCCACACGGCG
TTGTCTTTCTGCATGTGACCTATGTCCCCAGCCAAGAACGGAATTTCACAACGGCTCCCGCCATCTGTCA
CGAAGGGAAGGCGTATTTTCCTCGGGAAGGGGTGTTTGTTTTCAATGGGACCTCATGGTTTATTACGCAG
CGCAATTTCTTTAGCCCCCAAATAATAACCACAGACAATACATTTGTCAGTGGTAGTTGCGATGTAGTCA
TTGGAATAATCAATAATACGGTGTACGATCCTTTGCAGCCAGAATTGGATAGCTTCAAAGAAGAACTTGA
CAAATACTTTAAGAACCACACAAGTCCAGACGTGGACTTGGGAGATATAAGCGGGATAAACGCGAGCGTT
GTCAATATTCAAAAGGAAATCGACAGGCTGAATGAAGTAGCTAAGAATCTGAATGAATCCCTCATTGATT
TGCAAGAACTCGGGAAGTATGAGCAATATATCAAGTGGCCGTGGTATGTTTGGCTGGGTTTTATAGCCGG
TCTGATTGCAATCGTCATGGTGACAATTCTGTTGTGTTGCATGACTTCATGCTGTAGTTGCCTCAAAGGC
GCATGTAGCTGTGGCAGTTGTTGTAAATAAAGGATCCTCTAGAAGTTGTCTCCTCCTGCACTGACTGACT
GATACAATCGATTTCTGGATCCGCAGGCCTAATCAACCTCTGGATTACAAAATTTGTGAAAGATTGACTG
GTATTCTTAACTATGTTGCTCCTTTTACGCTATGTGGATACGCTGCTTTAATGCCTTTGTATCATGCTAT
TGCTTCCCGTATGGCTTTCATTTTCTCCTCCTTGTATAAATCCTGGTTGCTGTCTCTTTATGAGGAGTTG
TGGCCCGTTGTCAGGCAACGTGGCGTGGTGTGCACTGTGTTTGCTGACGCAACCCCCACTGGTTGGGGCA
TTGCCACCACCTGTCAGCTCCTTTCCGGGACTTTCGCTTTCCCCCTCCCTATTGCCACGGCGGAACTCAT
CGCCGCCTGCCTTGCCCGCTGCTGGACAGGGGCTCGGCTGTTGGGCACTGACAATTCCGTGGTGTTGTCG
GGGAAGCTGACGTCCTTTCCATGGCTGCTCGCCTGTGTTGCCACCTGGATTCTGCGCGGGACGTCCTTCT
GCTACGTCCCTTCGGCCCTCAATCCAGCGGACCTTCCTTCCCGCGGCCTGCTGCCGGCTCTGCGGCCTCT
TCCGCGTCTTCGCCTTCGCCCTCAGACGAGTCGGATCTCCCTTTGGGCCGCCTCCCCGCCTGTCTAGCTT
GACTGACTGAGATACAGCGTACCTTCAGCTCACAGACATGATAAGATACATTGATGAGTTTGGACAAACC
ACAACTAGAATGCAGTGAAAAAAATGCTTTATTTGTGAAATTTGTGATGCTATTGCTTTATTTGTAACCA
TTATAAGCTGCAATAAACAAGTTAACAACAACAATTGCATTCATTTTATGTTTCAGGTTCAGGGGGAGGT
GTGGGAGGTTTTTTAAAGCAAGTAAAACCTCTACAAATGTGGTATTGGCCCATCTCTATCGGTATCGTAG
CATAACCCCTTGGGGCCTCTAAACGGGTCTTGAGGGGTTTTTTGTGCCCCTCGGGCCGGATTGCTATCTA
CCGGCATTGGCGCAGAAAAAAATGCCTGATGCGACGCTGCGCGTCTTATACTCCCACATATGCCAGATTC
AGCAACGGATACGGCTTCCCCAACTTGCCCACTTCCATACGTGTCCTCCTTACCAGAAATTTATCCTTAA
GGTCGTCAGCTATCCTGCAGGCGATCTCTCGATTTCGATCAAGACATTCCTTTAATGGTCTTTTCTGGAC
ACCACTAGGGGTCAGAAGTAGTTCATCAAACTTTCTTCCCTCCCTAATCTCATTGGTTACCTTGGGCTAT
CGAAACTTAATTAAGCGATCTGCATCTCAATTAGTCAGCAACCATAGTCCCGCCCCTAACTCCGCCCATC
CCGCCCCTAACTCCGCCCAGTTCCGCCCATTCTCCGCCCCATCGCTGACTAATTTTTTTTATTTATGCAG
AGGCCGAGGCCGCCTCGGCCTCTGAGCTATTCCAGAAGTAGTGAGGAGGCTTTTTTGGAGGCCTAGGCTT
TTGCAAAGGAGGTAGCCAACATGATTGAACAAGATGGATTGCACGCAGGTTCTCCCGCCGCTTGGGTGGA
GAGGCTATTCGGCTATGACTGGGCACAACAGACAATCGGCTGCTCTGATGCCGCCGTGTTCCGGCTGTCA
GCGCAGGGGCGCCCGGTTCTTTTTGTCAAGACCGACCTGTCCGGTGCCCTGAATGAACTCCAGGACGAGG
CAGCGCGGCTATCGTGGCTGGCCACGACGGGCGTTCCTTGCGCAGCTGTGCTCGACGTTGTCACTGAAGC
GGGAAGGGACTGGCTGCTATTGGGCGAAGTGCCGGGGCAGGATCTCCTGTCATCTCACCTTGCTCCTGCC
GAGAAAGTATCCATCATGGCTGATGCAATGCGGCGGCTGCATACGCTTGATCCGGCTACCTGCCCATTCG
ACCACCAAGCGAAACATCGCATCGAGCGAGCACGTACTCGGATGGAAGCCGGTCTTGTCGATCAGGATGA
TCTGGACGAAGAGCATCAGGGGCTCGCGCCAGCCGAACTGTTCGCCAGGCTCAAGGCGCGGATGCCCGAC
GGCGAGGATCTCGTCGTGACCCACGGCGATGCCTGCTTGCCGAATATCATGGTGGAAAATGGCCGCTTTT
CTGGATTCATCGACTGTGGCCGGCTGGGTGTGGCGGACCGCTATCAGGACATAGCGTTGGCTACCCGTGA
TATTGCTGAAGAGCTTGGCGGCGAATGGGCTGACCGCTTCCTCGTGCTTTACGGTATCGCCGCTCCCGAT
TCGCAGCGCATCGCCTTCTATCGCCTTCTTGACGAGTTCTTCTAGTATGTAAGCCCTGTGCCTTCTAGTT
GCCAGCCATCTGTTGTTTGCCCCTCCCCCGTGCCTTCCTTGACCCTGGAAGGTGCCACTCCCACTGTCCT
TTCCTAATAAAATGAGGAAATTGCATCGCATTGTCTGAGTAGGTGTCATTCTATTCTGGGGGGTGGGGTG
GGGCAGGACAGCAAGGGGGAGGATTGGGAAGACAATAGCAGGCATGCTGGGGATGCGGTGGGCTCTATGG
TTAATTAACCAGTCAAGTCAGCTACTTGGCGAGATCGACTTGTCTGGGTTTCGACTACGCTCAGAATTGC
GTCAGTCAAGTTCGATCTGGTCCTTGCTATTGCACCCGTTCTCCGATTACGAGTTTCATTTAAATCATGT
GAGCAAAAGGCCAGCAAAAGGCCAGGAACCGTAAAAAGGCCGCGTTGCTGGCGTTTTTCCATAGGCTCCG
CCCCCCTGACGAGCATCACAAAAATCGACGCTCAAGTCAGAGGTGGCGAAACCCGACAGGACTATAAAGA
TACCAGGCGTTTCCCCCTGGAAGCTCCCTCGTGCGCTCTCCTGTTCCGACCCTGCCGCTTACCGGATACC
TGTCCGCCTTTCTCCCTTCGGGAAGCGTGGCGCTTTCTCATAGCTCACGCTGTAGGTATCTCAGTTCGGT
GTAGGTCGTTCGCTCCAAGCTGGGCTGTGTGCACGAACCCCCCGTTCAGCCCGACCGCTGCGCCTTATCC
GGTAACTATCGTCTTGAGTCCAACCCGGTAAGACACGACTTATCGCCACTGGCAGCAGCCACTGGTAACA
GGATTAGCAGAGCGAGGTATGTAGGCGGTGCTACAGAGTTCTTGAAGTGGTGGCCTAACTACGGCTACAC
TAGAAGAACAGTATTTGGTATCTGCGCTCTGCTGAAGCCAGTTACCTTCGGAAAAAGAGTTGGTAGCTCT
TGATCCGGCAAACAAACCACCGCTGGTAGCGGTGGTTTTTTTGTTTGCAAGCAGCAGATTACGCGCAGAA
AAAAAGGATCTCAAGAAGATCCTTTGATCTTTTCTACGGGGTCTGACGCTCAGTGGAACGAAAACTCACG
TTAAGGGATTTTGGTCATGAGATTATCAAAAAGGATCTTCACCTAGATCCTTTTAAATTAAAAATGAAGT
TTTAAATCAATCTAAAGTATATATGAGTAAACTTGGTCTGACAGTTACCAATGCTTAATCAGTGAGGCAC
CTATCTCAGCGATCTGTCTATTTCGTTCATCCATAGTTGCATTTAAATTTCCGAACTCTCCAAGGCCCTC
GTCGGAAAATCTTCAAACCTTTCGTCCGATCCATCTTGCAGGCTACCTCTCGAACGAACTATCGCAAGTC
TCTTGGCCGGCCTTGCGCCTTGGCTATTGCTTGGCAGCGCCTATCGCCAGGTATTACTCCAATCCCGAAT
ATCCGAGATCGGGATCACCCGAGAGAAGTTCAACCTACATCCTCAATCCCGATCTATCCGAGATCCGAGG
AATATCGAAATCGGGGCGCGCCTGGTGTACCGAGAACGATCCTCTCAGTGCGAGTCTCGACGATCCATAT
CGTTGCTTGGCAGTCAGCCAGTCGGAATCCAGCTTGGGACCCAGGAAGTCCAATCGTCAGATATTGTACT
CAAGCCTGGTCACGGCAGCGTACCGATCTGTTTAAACCTAGATATTGATAGTCTGATCGGTCAACGTATA
ATCGAGTCCTAGCTTTTGCAAACATCTATCAAGAGACAGGATCAGCAGGAGGCTTTCGCATGAGTATTCA
ACATTTCCGTGTCGCCCTTATTCCCTTTTTTGCGGCATTTTGCCTTCCTGTTTTTGCTCACCCAGAAACG
CTGGTGAAAGTAAAAGATGCTGAAGATCAGTTGGGTGCGCGAGTGGGTTACATCGAACTGGATCTCAACA
GCGGTAAGATCCTTGAGAGTTTTCGCCCCGAAGAACGCTTTCCAATGATGAGCACTTTTAAAGTTCTGCT
ATGTGGCGCGGTATTATCCCGTATTGACGCCGGGCAAGAGCAACTCGGTCGCCGCATACACTATTCTCAG
AATGACTTGGTTGAGTATTCACCAGTCACAGAAAAGCATCTTACGGATGGCATGACAGTAAGAGAATTAT
GCAGTGCTGCCATAACCATGAGTGATAACACTGCGGCCAACTTACTTCTGACAACGATTGGAGGACCGAA
GGAGCTAACCGCTTTTTTGCACAACATGGGGGATCATGTAACTCGCCTTGATCGTTGGGAACCGGAGCTG
AATGAAGCCATACCAAACGACGAGCGTGACACCACGATGCCTGTAGCAATGGCAACAACCTTGCGTAAAC
TATTAACTGGCGAACTACTTACTCTAGCTTCCCGGCAACAGTTGATAGACT
